>Addgene plasmid #240011 | pSIN4-DDX6-NT | addgene full sequence | sequence record 479084 | Addgene NGS Result
TGGAAGGGCTAATTCACTCCCAAAGAAGACAAGATATCCTTGATCTGTGGATCTACCACACACAAGGCTA
CTTCCCTGATTAGCAGAACTACACACCAGGGCCAGGGGTCAGATATCCACTGACCTTTGGATGGTGCTAC
AAGCTAGTACCAGTTGAGCCAGATAAGGTAGAAGAGGCCAATAAAGGAGAGAACACCAGCTTGTTACACC
CTGTGAGCCTGCATGGGATGGATGACCCGGAGAGAGAAGTGTTAGAGTGGAGGTTTGACAGCCGCCTAGC
ATTTCATCACGTGGCCCGAGAGCTGCATCCGGAGTACTTCAAGAACTGCTGATATCGAGCTTGCTACAAG
GGACTTTCCGCTGGGGACTTTCCAGGGAGGCGTGGCCTGGGCGGGACTGGGGAGTGGCGAGCCCTCAGAT
CCTGCATATAAGCAGCTGCTTTTTGCCTGTACTGGGTCTCTCTGGTTAGACCAGATCTGAGCCTGGGAGC
TCTCTGGCTAACTAGGGAACCCACTGCTTAAGCCTCAATAAAGCTTGCCTTGAGTGCTTCAAGTAGTGTG
TGCCCGTCTGTTGTGTGACTCTGGTAACTAGAGATCCCTCAGACCCTTTTAGTCAGTGTGGAAAATCTCT
AGCAGTGGCGCCCGAACAGGGACTTGAAAGCGAAAGGGAAACCAGAGGAGCTCTCTCGACGCAGGACTCG
GCTTGCTGAAGCGCGCACGGCAAGAGGCGAGGGGCGGCGACTGGTGAGTACGCCAAAAATTTTGACTAGC
GGAGGCTAGAAGGAGAGAGATGGGTGCGAGAGCGTCAGTATTAAGCGGGGGAGAATTAGATCGCGATGGG
AAAAAATTCGGTTAAGGCCAGGGGGAAAGAAAAAATATAAATTAAAACATATAGTATGGGCAAGCAGGGA
GCTAGAACGATTCGCAGTTAATCCTGGCCTGTTAGAAACATCAGAAGGCTGTAGACAAATACTGGGACAG
CTACAACCATCCCTTCAGACAGGATCAGAAGAACTTAGATCATTATATAATACAGTAGCAACCCTCTATT
GTGTGCATCAAAGGATAGAGATAAAAGACACCAAGGAAGCTTTAGACAAGATAGAGGAAGAGCAAAACAA
AAGTAAGACCACCGCACAGCAAGCGGCCGCTGATCTTCAGACCTGGAGGAGGAGATATGAGGGACAATTG
GAGAAGTGAATTATATAAATATAAAGTAGTAAAAATTGAACCATTAGGAGTAGCACCCACCAAGGCAAAG
AGAAGAGTGGTGCAGAGAGAAAAAAGAGCAGTGGGAATAGGAGCTTTGTTCCTTGGGTTCTTGGGAGCAG
CAGGAAGCACTATGGGCGCAGCGTCAATGACGCTGACGGTACAGGCCAGACAATTATTGTCTGGTATAGT
GCAGCAGCAGAACAATTTGCTGAGGGCTATTGAGGCGCAACAGCATCTGTTGCAACTCACAGTCTGGGGC
ATCAAGCAGCTCCAGGCAAGAATCCTGGCTGTGGAAAGATACCTAAAGGATCAACAGCTCCTGGGGATTT
GGGGTTGCTCTGGAAAACTCATTTGCACCACTGCTGTGCCTTGGAATGCTAGTTGGAGTAATAAATCTCT
GGAACAGATTTGGAATCACACGACCTGGATGGAGTGGGACAGAGAAATTAACAATTACACAAGCTTAATA
CACTCCTTAATTGAAGAATCGCAAAACCAGCAAGAAAAGAATGAACAAGAATTATTGGAATTAGATAAAT
GGGCAAGTTTGTGGAATTGGTTTAACATAACAAATTGGCTGTGGTATATAAAATTATTCATAATGATAGT
AGGAGGCTTGGTAGGTTTAAGAATAGTTTTTGCTGTACTTTCTATAGTGAATAGAGTTAGGCAGGGATAT
TCACCATTATCGTTTCAGACCCACCTCCCAACCCCGAGGGGACCCGACAGGCCCGAAGGAATAGAAGAAG
AAGGTGGAGAGAGAGACAGAGACAGATCCATTCGATTAGTGAACGGATCTCGACGGTATCGCCACAAATG
GCAGTATTCATCCACAATTTTAAAAGAAAGGGGGGGATTGGGGGGTACAGTGCAGGGGAAAGAATAGTAG
ACATAATAGCAACAGACATACAAACTAAAGAATTACAAAAACAAATTACAAAAATTCAAAATTTTCGGGT
TTATTACAGGGACAGCAGAGATCCACTTTGGATCGATAAGCTTTGCAAAGATGGATAAAGTTTTAAACAG
AGAGGAATCTTTGCAGCTAATGGACCTTCTAGGTCTTGAAAGGAGTGGGAATTGGCTCCGGTGCCCGTCA
GTGGGCAGAGCGCACATCGCCCACAGTCCCCGAGAAGTTGGGGGGAGGGGTCGGCAATTGAACCGGTGCC
TAGAGAAGGTGGCGCGGGGTAAACTGGGAAAGTGATGTCGTGTACTGGCTCCGCCTTTTTCCCGAGGGTG
GGGGAGAACCGTATATAAGTGCAGTAGTCGCCGTGAACGTTCTTTTTCGCAACGGGTTTGCCGCCAGAAC
ACAGGTAAGTGCCGTGTGTGGTTCCCGCGGGCCTGGCCTCTTTACGGGTTATGGCCCTTGCGTGCCTTGA
ATTACTTCCACCTGGCTGCAGTACGTGATTCTTGATCCCGAGCTTCGGGTTGGAAGTGGGTGGGAGAGTT
CGAGGCCTTGCGCTTAAGGAGCCCCTTCGCCTCGTGCTTGAGTTGAGGCCTGGCCTGGGCGCTGGGGCCG
CCGCGTGCGAATCTGGTGGCACCTTCGCGCCTGTCTCGCTGCTTTCGATAAGTCTCTAGCCATTTAAAAT
TTTTGATGACCTGCTGCGACGCTTTTTTTCTGGCAAGATAGTCTTGTAAATGCGGGCCAAGATCTGCACA
CTGGTATTTCGGTTTTTGGGGCCGCGGGCGGCGACGGGGCCCGTGCGTCCCAGCGCACATGTTCGGCGAG
GCGGGGCCTGCGAGCGCGGCCACCGAGAATCGGACGGGGGTAGTCTCAAGCTGGCCGGCCTGCTCTGGTG
CCTGGCCTCGCGCCGCCGTGTATCGCCCCGCCCTGGGCGGCAAGGCTGGCCCGGTCGGCACCAGTTGCGT
GAGCGGAAAGATGGCCGCTTCCCGGCCCTGCTGCAGGGAGCTCAAAATGGAGGACGCGGCGCTCGGGAGA
GCGGGCGGGTGAGTCACCCACACAAAGGAAAAGGGCCTTTCCGTCCTCAGCCGTCGCTTCATGTGACTCC
ACGGAGTACCGGGCGCCGTCCAGGCACCTCGATTAGTTCTCGAGCTTTTGGAGTACGTCGTCTTTAGGTT
GGGGGGAGGGGTTTTATGCGATGGAGTTTCCCCACACTGAGTGGGTGGAGACTGAAGTTAGGCCAGCTTG
GCACTTGATGTAATTCTCCTTGGAATTTGCCCTTTTTGAGTTTGGATCTTGGTTCATTCTCAAGCCTCAG
ACAGTGGTTCAAAGTTTTTTTCTTCCATTTCAGGTGTCGTGAGGAATTCGCCACCATGGACTACAAGGAC
CACGACGGTGACTACAAGGACCACGACATCGACTACAAGGACGACGACGACAAGAGCACGGCCAGAACAG
AGAACCCTGTTATAATGGGTCTGTCCAGTCAAAATGGTCAGCTGAGAGGCCCTGTGAAACCCACTGGTGG
CCCTGGAGGAGGGGGCACACAGACACAGCAACAGATGAACCAGCTGAAAAACACCAACACAATCAATAAT
GGCACTCAGCAGCAAGCACAGAGTATGACCACCACTATTAAACCTGGTGATGACTGGAAAAAGACTTTAA
AACTCCCTCCAAAGGATCTAAGAATCAAAACTTCGGATGTGACCTCCACAAAAGGAAATGAGTTTGAAGA
TTACTGTTTGAAACGGGAGTTACTGATGGGAATTTTTGAAATGGGCTGGGAAAAGCCATCTCCTATTCAG
GAGGAGAGCATTCCCATTGCTTTATCTGGTAGGGATATCTTAGCTAGAGCAAAAAATGGAACAGGCAAGA
GCGGTGCCTACCTCATTCCCTTACTTGAACGGCTAGACTTAAAAAAAGATAACATCCAAGCAATGGTGAT
TGTTCCCACTAGAGAACTTGCTCTACAGGTCAGTCAAATTTGCATCCAGGTCAGCAAACACATGGGAGGG
GCCAAAGTGATGGCAACCACAGGAGGAACCAATTTACGAGATGACATAATGAGGCTTGATGATACAGTGC
ACGTGGTGATTGCTACCCCTGGGAGAATCCTGGATCTTATTAAGAAAGGAGTAGCAAAGGTTGATCATGT
CCAGATGATAGTATTGGATGAGGCAGATAAGTTGCTGTCACAGGATTTTGTGCAGATAATGGAGGATATT
ATTCTCACGCTACCTAAAAACAGGCAGATTTTACTATATTCCGCTACTTTCCCTCTTAGTGTACAGAAGT
TCATGAATTCCCATTTGCAGAAACCCTATGAGATTAACCTGATGGAGGAATAAACGCGTAAACTAGTTCG
AAGGATCCGCATGCATCTAGGGCGGCCAATTCCGCCCCTCTCCCCCCCCCCCCTCTCCCTCCCCCCCCCC
TAACGTTACTGGCCGAAGCCGCTTGGAATAAGGCCGGTGTGCGTTTGTCTATATGTTATTTTCCACCATA
TTGCCGTCTTTTGGCAATGTGAGGGCCCGGAAACCTGGCCCTGTCTTCTTGACGAGCATTCCTAGGGGTC
TTTCCCCTCTCGCCAAAGGAATGCAAGGTCTGTTGAATGTCGTGAAGGAAGCAGTTCCTCTGGAAGCTTC
TTGAAGACAAACAACGTCTGTAGCGACCCTTTGCAGGCAGCGGAACCCCCCACCTGGCGACAGGTGCCTC
TGCGGCCAAAAGCCACGTGTATAAGATACACCTGCAAAGGCGGCACAACCCCAGTGCCACGTTGTGAGTT
GGATAGTTGTGGAAAGAGTCAAATGGCTCTCCTCAAGCGTATTCAACAAGGGGCTGAAGGATGCCCAGAA
GGTACCCCATTGTATGGGATCTGATCTGGGGCCTCGGTGCACATGCTTTACATGTGTTTAGTCGAGGTTA
AAAAAACGTCTAGGCCCCCCGAACCACGGGGACGTGGTTTTCCTTTGAAAAACACGATGATAAGCTTGCC
ACAACCCACAAGGAGACGACCTTCCATGACCGAGTACAAGCCCACGGTGCGCCTCGCCACCCGCGACGAC
GTCCCCCGGGCCGTACGCACCCTCGCCGCCGCGTTCGCCGACTACCCCGCCACGCGCCACACCGTCGACC
CGGACCGCCACATCGAGCGGGTCACCGAGCTGCAAGAACTCTTCCTCACGCGCGTCGGGCTCGACATCGG
CAAGGTGTGGGTCGCGGACGACGGCGCCGCGGTGGCGGTCTGGACCACGCCGGAGAGCGTCGAAGCGGGG
GCGGTGTTCGCCGAGATCGGCCCGCGCATGGCCGAGTTGAGCGGTTCCCGGCTGGCCGCGCAGCAACAGA
TGGAAGGCCTCCTGGCGCCGCACCGGCCCAAGGAGCCCGCGTGGTTCCTGGCCACCGTCGGCGTCTCGCC
CGACCACCAGGGCAAGGGTCTGGGCAGCGCCGTCGTGCTCCCCGGAGTGGAGGCGGCCGAGCGCGCCGGG
GTGCCCGCCTTCCTGGAGACCTCCGCGCCCCGCAACCTCCCCTTCTACGAGCGGCTCGGCTTCACCGTCA
CCGCCGACGTCGAGGTGCCCGAAGGACCGCGCACCTGGTGCATGACCCGCAAGCCCGGTGCCTGATAATA
GGCGGCCGCTCGAGACCTAGAAAAACATGGAGCAATCACAAGTAGCAATACAGCAGCTACCAATGCTGAT
TGTGCCTGGCTAGAAGCACAAGAGGAGGAGGAGGTGGGTTTTCCAGTCACACCTCAGGTACCTTTAAGAC
CAATGACTTACAAGGCAGCTGTAGATCTTAGCCACTTTTTAAAAGAAAAGGGGGGACTGGAAGGGCTAAT
TCACTCCCAACGAAGACAAGATCTGCTTTTTGCTTGTACTGGGTCTCTCTGGTTAGACCAGATCTGAGCC
TGGGAGCTCTCTGGCTAACTAGGGAACCCACTGCTTAAGCCTCAATAAAGCTTGCCTTGAGTGCTTCAAG
TAGTGTGTGCCCGTCTGTTGTGTGACTCTGGTAACTAGAGATCCCTCAGACCCTTTTAGTCAGTGTGGAA
AATCTCTAGCAGTAGTAGTTCATGTCATCTTATTATTCAGTATTTATAACTTGCAAAGAAATGAATATCA
GAGAGTGAGAGGCCTTGACATTATAATAGATTTAGCAGGAATTGAACTAGGAGTGGAGCACACAGGCAAA
GTTCTAGAGCTCGCTGATCAGCCTCGACTGTGCCTTCTAGTTGCCAGCCATCTGTTGTTTGCCCCTCCCC
CGTGCCTTCCTTGACCCTGGAAGGTGCCACTCCCACTGTCCTTTCCTAATAAAATGAGGAAATTGCATCG
CATTGTCTGAGTAGGTGTCATTCTATTCTGGGGGGTGGGGTGGGGCAGGACAGCAAGGGGGAGGATTGGG
AAGACAATAGCAGGCATGCTGGGGATGCGGTGGGCTCTATGGCTTCTGAGGCGGAAAGAACCAGCTGGGG
GCGCGCCCCTCGAGGCCGCCATGGTCATAGCTGTTTGACGTCAGGTGGCACTTTTCGGGGAAATGTGCGC
GGAACCCCTATTTGTTTATTTTTCTAAATACATTCAAATATGTATCCGCTCACGAGACAATAACCCTGAT
AAATGCTTCAATAATATTGAAAAAGGAAGAGTATGAGTATTCAACATTTCCGTGTCGCCCTTATTCCCTT
TTTTGCGGCATTTTGCCTTCCTGTTTTTGCTCACCCAGAAACGCTGGTGAAAGTAAAAGATGCTGAAGAT
CAGTTGGGTGCACGAGTGGGTTACATCGAACTGGATCTCAACAGCGGTAAGATCCTTGAGAGTTTTCGCC
CCGAAGAACGTTTTCCAATGATGAGCACTTTTAAAGTTCTGCTATGTGGCGCGGTATTATCCCGTATTGA
CGCCGGGCAAGAGCAACTCGGTCGCCGCATACACTATTCTCAGAATGACTTGGTTGAGTACTCACCAGTC
ACAGAAAAGCATCTTACGGATGGCATGACAGTAAGAGAATTATGCAGTGCTGCCATAACCATGAGTGATA
ACACTGCGGCCAACTTACTTCTGACAACGATCGGAGGACCGAAGGAGCTAACCGCTTTTTTGCACAACAT
GGGGGATCATGTAACTCGCCTTGATCGTTGGGAACCGGAGCTGAATGAAGCCATACCAAACGACGAGCGT
GACACCACGATGCCTGTAGCAATGGCAACAACGTTGCGCAAACTATTAACTGGCGAACTACTTACTCTAG
CTTCCCGGCAACAATTAATAGACTGGATGGAGGCGGATAAAGTTGCAGGACCACTTCTGCGCTCGGCCCT
TCCGGCTGGCTGGTTTATTGCTGATAAATCTGGAGCCGGTGAGCGTGGGTCTCGCGGTATCATTGCAGCA
CTGGGGCCAGATGGTAAGCCCTCCCGTATCGTAGTTATCTACACGACGGGGAGTCAGGCAACTATGGATG
AACGAAATAGACAGATCGCTGAGATAGGTGCCTCACTGATTAAGCATTGGTAACTGTCAGACCAAGTTTA
CTCATATATACTTTAGATTGATTTAAAACTTCATTTTTAATTTAAAAGGATCTAGGTGAAGATCCTTTTT
GATAATCTCATGACCAAAATCCCTTAACGTGAGTTTTCGTTCCACTGAGCGTCAGACCCCGTAGAAAAGA
TCAAAGGATCTTCTTGAGATCCTTTTTTTCTGCGCGTAATCTGCTGCTTGCAAACAAAAAAACCACCGCT
ACCAGCGGTGGTTTGTTTGCCGGATCAAGAGCTACCAACTCTTTTTCCGAAGGTAACTGGCTTCAGCAGA
GCGCAGATACCAAATACTGTTCTTCTAGTGTAGCCGTAGTTAGGCCACCACTTCAAGAACTCTGTAGCAC
CGCCTACATACCTCGCTCTGCTAATCCTGTTACCAGTGGCTGCTGCCAGTGGCGATAAGTCGTGTCTTAC
CGGGTTGGACTCAAGACGATAGTTACCGGATAAGGCGCAGCGGTCGGGCTGAACGGGGGGTTCGTGCACA
CAGCCCAGCTTGGAGCGAACGACCTACACCGAACTGAGATACCTACAGCGTGAGCTATGAGAAAGCGCCA
CGCTTCCCGAAGGGAGAAAGGCGGACAGGTATCCGGTAAGCGGCAGGGTCGGAACAGGAGAGCGCACGAG
GGAGCTTCCAGGGGGAAACGCCTGGTATCTTTATAGTCCTGTCGGGTTTCGCCACCTCTGACTTGAGCGT
CGATTTTTGTGATGCTCGTCAGGGGGGCGGAGCCTATGGAAAAACGCCAGCAACGCGGCCTTTTTACGGT
TCTGGCCTTTTGCACGGACCGCCACTGCCAATTACCTGTGGTTTCATTTACTCTAAACCTGTGATTCCTC
TGAATTATTTTCATTTTAAAGAAATTGTATTTGTTAAATATGTACTACAAACTTAGTAGT
Features (pLannotate 1.2.2; 20 found; start..end, strand, type, name):
    377..634     +  LTR            5' LTR (truncated): truncated 5' long terminal repeat (LTR) from HIV-1
    681..806     +  misc_feature   HIV-1 Ψ: packaging signal of human immunodeficiency virus type 1
    790..1153    +  CDS            HIV-1 gag (fragment): gag protein from human immunodeficiency virus 1; gag
   1299..1532    +  misc_feature   RRE: The Rev response element (RRE) of HIV-1 allows for Rev-dependent mRNA export from the nucleus to the cytoplasm.
   1909..2009    +  CDS            Rev (fragment): human immunodeficiency virus 1 (HIV-1) Rev protein; rev; enhances nuclear export of unspliced and incompletely spliced viral mRNAs
   2048..2165    +  misc_feature   cPPT/CTS: central polypurine tract and central termination sequence of HIV-1
   2221..2287    +  CDS            small t antigen (fragment): SV40 (simian virus 40) small t antigen
   2294..3472    +  promoter       EF-1α promoter: strong constitutive promoter for human elongation factor EF-1α
   3534..3554    +  CDS            FLAG (fragment): FLAG® epitope tag, followed by an enterokinase cleavage site
   3555..4472    +  CDS            DDX6 (fragment): DDX6_HUMAN - Also known as HLR2, RCK. Experimental evidence at protein level: Swiss-Prot protein existence level 1. Essential for the formation of P-bodies, cytosolic membrane- less ribonucleoprotein granules involved in RNA metabolism through the coordinated storage of mRNAs encoding regulatory functions (PubMed:25995375, PubMed:27342281, PubMed:31422817). Plays a role in P- bodies to coordinate the storage of translationally inactive mRNAs in the cytoplasm and prevent their degradation (PubMed:27342281). In the process of mRNA degradation, plays a role in mRNA decapping (PubMed:16364915). Bl
   4641..5103    +  misc_feature   IRES: internal ribosome entry site (IRES) of the encephalomyocarditis virus (EMCV)
   5136..5735    +  CDS            PuroR: puromycin N-acetyltransferase; pac from Streptomyces alboniger; confers resistance to puromycin
   5742..5936    +  CDS            nef (fragment): NEF_HV1Z2 - Experimental evidence at protein level: Swiss-Prot protein existence level 1. Extracellular Nef protein targets CD4(+) T-lymphocytes for apoptosis by interacting with CXCR4 surface receptors. From Human immunodeficiency virus type 1 group M subtype D (isolate Z2/CDC-Z34) (HIV-1).
   5938..6171    +  LTR            3' LTR (ΔU3): self-inactivating 3' long terminal repeat (LTR) from HIV-1
   6328..6552    +  polyA_signal   bGH poly(A) signal: bovine growth hormone polyadenylation signal
   6556..6577    +  promoter       SV40 promoter (fragment): SV40 enhancer and early promoter
   6648..6752    +  promoter       AmpR promoter: bla
   6753..7613    +  CDS            AmpR: β-lactamase; bla; confers resistance to ampicillin, carbenicillin, and related antibiotics
   7784..8372    +  rep_origin     ori: high-copy-number ColE1/pMB1/pBR322/pUC origin of replication
   8530..329     +  CDS            nef (fragment) (across the origin): NEF_HV1BR - Experimental evidence at protein level: Swiss-Prot protein existence level 1. Extracellular Nef protein targets CD4(+) T-lymphocytes for apoptosis by interacting with CXCR4 surface receptors (PubMed:14990729). From Human immunodeficiency virus type 1 group M subtype B (isolate BRU/LAI) (HIV-1).
