[The description below was written by a language model from this plasmid's Addgene catalogue record and pLannotate feature annotations shown in this document.]
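Description:
pSIN4-DDX6-NT is a self-inactivating HIV-1-based lentiviral transfer plasmid (8,530 nt) built on the pSIN4 backbone for expressing an N-terminal fragment of human DDX6 in mammalian cells. In bacteria it is maintained through a high-copy ColE1/pUC-type origin and selected with ampicillin via the β-lactamase gene. The viral portion carries a truncated 5' LTR, the Ψ packaging signal with an adjoining gag fragment, the Rev response element for Rev-dependent nuclear export of the genomic RNA, the cPPT/CTS element that aids nuclear import of the reverse-transcribed genome, and a ΔU3 3' LTR, which leaves the integrated provirus without LTR promoter activity. A bGH polyadenylation signal lies downstream of the 3' LTR. The short nef, Rev and SV40 fragments in the annotation appear to be residual viral or backbone sequence rather than functional genes.

The payload is a bicistronic cassette driven by the strong constitutive EF-1α promoter. The first cistron encodes DDX6-NT, residues 1–302 of the DEAD-box helicase DDX6, a protein essential for P-body formation and involved in storage and decapping of translationally inactive mRNAs. The catalogue describes an N-terminal 3X Flag tag; the automated annotation marks only a single partial FLAG match immediately upstream of the DDX6 coding fragment. A short nucleotide change is listed in the mutation field, but the record does not explain its purpose. An EMCV IRES follows and allows translation of puromycin N-acetyltransferase from the same transcript, so transduced cells can be selected with puromycin. The construct suits stable or transient expression of the tagged truncation for detection or pull-down, and comes from work on DDX6 phase separation in metabolic plasticity and chemoresistance.
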