Addgene plasmid #240011: pSIN4-DDX6-NT
Purpose: Expresses human DDX6-NT fused to 3X Flag in mammalian cells
Depositing lab: Rui Su. Depositing organization: Beckman Research Institute of the City of Hope. Publication: DDX6 undergoes phase separation to modulate metabolic plasticity and chemoresistance. Bi H, Li W, Ren L, Zhang H, Dong L, Chan A, Wang X, Yang L, Zhang X, Xue M, Qin H, Wu X, Hoeve-Scott JT, Zhang B, Li L, Wunderlich M, Mulloy JC, Rosen ST, Chen J, Li X, Chen CW, Su R. Nat Commun. 2025 Dec 2;17(1):260. doi: 10.1038/s41467-025-66966-4. PubMed 41330929.
Backbone
  Vector backbone: pSIN4
  Vector type: Lentiviral
Growth in bacteria
  Bacterial resistance: Ampicillin, 100 μg/mL
  Growth temperature: 37°C
  Growth strain: NEB Stable
  Copy number: High Copy
Gene/Insert
  Gene/Insert name: DDX6-NT (1-302)
  Species: H. sapiens (human)
  Mutation: TTAAAAAAAGATAACATC
  Tag / fusion protein: 3X Flag (N terminal on insert)
  Cloning method: Unknown
Terms and licenses: Academic/Nonprofit Terms; Industry Terms: Not Available to Industry
How to cite: pSIN4-DDX6-NT was a gift from Rui Su (Addgene plasmid # 240011 ; http://n2t.net/addgene:240011 ; RRID:Addgene_240011)
